Addgene plasmid #215831: eNme2C-CBE6c
Purpose: Express CBE6c (with eNme2-C variant) in mammalian cells
Depositing lab: David Liu. Depositing organization: Broad Institute. Publication: Phage-assisted evolution of highly active cytosine base editors with enhanced selectivity and minimal sequence context preference. Zhang E, Neugebauer ME, Krasnow NA, Liu DR. Nat Commun. 2024 Feb 24;15(1):1697. doi: 10.1038/s41467-024-45969-7. PubMed 38402281.
Backbone
  Vector backbone: pCMV with a BR322 origin
  Total vector size (bp): 7917
  Vector type: Mammalian Expression
Growth in bacteria
  Bacterial resistance: Ampicillin, 100 μg/mL
  Growth temperature: 37°C
  Growth strain: DH5alpha
  Copy number: High Copy
Gene/Insert
  Gene/Insert name: CBE6c-eNme2C-2xUGI
  Insert size (bp): 4515
Terms and licenses: Academic/Nonprofit Terms; Industry Terms: Not Available to Industry
How to cite: eNme2C-CBE6c was a gift from David Liu (Addgene plasmid # 215831 ; http://n2t.net/addgene:215831 ; RRID:Addgene_215831)
