[The description below was written by a language model from this plasmid's Addgene catalogue record and pLannotate feature annotations shown in this document.]
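Description:
eNme2C-CBE6c is a 7,917 bp mammalian expression plasmid built on a pCMV backbone with a pBR322-type origin. It is designed to express the cytosine base editor CBE6c fused to the eNme2-C Cas9 variant in mammalian cells. In E. coli it is maintained at high copy through the ColE1/pMB1-family origin and selected with ampicillin via the β-lactamase gene and its native promoter. Small backbone remnants are also annotated: lac promoter/operator and CAP site, a lacI fragment, an SV40 promoter fragment and a pBR322 bom fragment. These appear to be vector carry-over rather than functional parts of the payload.

The roughly 4.5 kb insert, recorded as CBE6c-eNme2C-2xUGI, is driven by the CMV immediate-early enhancer and promoter and terminated by the bovine growth hormone polyadenylation signal. A T7 promoter sits just upstream of the coding region, a position that would permit in vitro transcription. The open reading frame begins with a deaminase domain that the annotation software matches to E. coli TadA. This is followed by a Cas9 matching the Neisseria meningitidis orthologue, and then by uracil glycosylase inhibitor from phage PBS2. The insert name indicates two UGI copies, but the automated table annotates only one, leaving an unannotated gap between the Cas9 and that UGI. UGI blocks uracil excision, which helps preserve the C-to-U intermediate so that it resolves as a C•G-to-T•A edit.

The associated work concerns phage-assisted evolution of cytosine base editors with higher activity, better selectivity and minimal sequence context preference. The record shows no guide RNA cassette, so a compatible guide would have to be supplied separately. It also does not detail the mutations, nuclear localisation signals or linkers in the fusion.
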