Features (pLannotate 1.2.2; 17 found; start..end, strand, type, name):
    365..568     +  promoter       CMV promoter: human cytomegalovirus (CMV) immediate early promoter
    610..628     +  promoter       T7 promoter: promoter for bacteriophage T7 RNA polymerase
    702..1193    +  CDS            tadA: TADA_ECOLI - Also known as yfhC. Experimental evidence at protein level: Swiss-Prot protein existence level 1. Catalyzes the deamination of adenosine to inosine at the wobble position 34 of tRNA(Arg2). Essential for cell viability. From Escherichia coli (strain K12).
   1296..4535    +  CDS            cas9: CAS9_NEIMA - Experimental evidence at protein level: Swiss-Prot protein existence level 1. CRISPR (clustered regularly interspaced short palindromic repeat) is an adaptive immune system that provides protection against mobile genetic elements (viruses, transposable elements and conjugative plasmids). CRISPR clusters contain spacers, sequences complementary to antecedent mobile elements, and target invading nucleic acids. CRISPR clusters are transcribed and processed into CRISPR RNA (crRNA). In type II CRISPR systems correct processing of pre-crRNA requires a trans- encoded small RNA (tracrRNA)
   4845..5093    +  CDS            UGI: UNGI_BPPB2 - Experimental evidence at protein level: Swiss-Prot protein existence level 1. This protein binds specifically and reversibly to the host uracil-DNA glycosylase, preventing removal of uracil residues from PBS2 DNA by the host uracil-excision repair system. From Bacillus phage PBS2 (Bacteriophage PBS2).
   5211..5435    +  polyA_signal   bGH poly(A) signal: bovine growth hormone polyadenylation signal
   5439..5460    +  promoter       SV40 promoter (fragment): SV40 enhancer and early promoter
   5465..5481    +  misc_feature   MCS (fragment): pBluescript multiple cloning site
   5530..5546    -  protein_bind   lac operator: The lac repressor binds to the lac operator to inhibit transcription in E. coli. This inhibition can be relieved by adding lactose or isopropyl-β-D-thiogalactopyranoside (IPTG). lac repressor encoded by lacI
   5554..5584    -  promoter       lac promoter: promoter for the E. coli lac operon
   5599..5620    -  protein_bind   CAP binding site: CAP binding activates transcription in the presence of cAMP. E. coli catabolite activator protein
   5633..5725    -  CDS            lacI (fragment): lac repressor; lacI; The lac repressor binds to the lac operator to inhibit transcription in E. coli. This inhibition can be relieved by adding lactose or isopropyl-β-D-thiogalactopyranoside (IPTG).
   5908..6496    -  rep_origin     ori: high-copy-number ColE1/pMB1/pBR322/pUC origin of replication
   6667..7527    -  CDS            AmpR: β-lactamase; bla; confers resistance to ampicillin, carbenicillin, and related antibiotics
   7528..7632    -  promoter       AmpR promoter: bla
   7703..7747    -  misc_feature   bom (fragment): basis of mobility region from pBR322
   7902..364     +  enhancer       CMV enhancer (across the origin): human cytomegalovirus immediate early enhancer
>Addgene plasmid #215831 | eNme2C-CBE6c | addgene full sequence | sequence record 424800 | Addgene NGS Result
TAGTTATTAATAGTAATCAATTACGGGGTCATTAGTTCATAGCCCATATATGGAGTTCCGCGTTACATAA
CTTACGGTAAATGGCCCGCCTGGCTGACCGCCCAACGACCCCCGCCCATTGACGTCAATAATGACGTATG
TTCCCATAGTAACGCCAATAGGGACTTTCCATTGACGTCAATGGGTGGAGTATTTACGGTAAACTGCCCA
CTTGGCAGTACATCAAGTGTATCATATGCCAAGTACGCCCCCTATTGACGTCAATGACGGTAAATGGCCC
GCCTGGCATTATGCCCAGTACATGACCTTATGGGACTTTCCTACTTGGCAGTACATCTACGTATTAGTCA
TCGCTATTACCATGGTGATGCGGTTTTGGCAGTACATCAATGGGCGTGGATAGCGGTTTGACTCACGGGG
ATTTCCAAGTCTCCACCCCATTGACGTCAATGGGAGTTTGTTTTGGCACCAAAATCAACGGGACTTTCCA
AAATGTCGTAACAACTCCGCCCCATTGACGCAAATGGGCGGTAGGCGTGTACGGTGGGAGGTCTATATAA
GCAGAGCTGGTTTAGTGAACCGTCAGATCCGCTAGAGATCCGCGGCCGCTAATACGACTCACTATAGGGA
GAGCCGCCACCATGAAACGGACAGCCGACGGAAGCGAGTTCGAGTCACCAAAGAAGAAGCGGAAAGTCAG
TTCTGAGGTGGAGTTTTCCCACGAGTACTGGATGAGACATGCCCTGACCCTGGCCAAGAGGGCACGGGAT
GAGGGAGAGGCGCCTGTGGGAGCCGTGCTGGTGCTGAACAATAGAGTGATCGGCGAGGGCTGGTTGAGAC
GTATCGGCCTGCACGACCCAACAGCCCATGCCGAAATTATGGCCCTGAGACAGGGCGGCCTGGTCATGCA
GAACCCCAGACTGATTGACGCCACCCTGTACGTGACATTCGAGCCTTGCGTGATGTGCGCCGGCGCCATG
ATCAACTCTAGGATCGGCCGCGTGGTGTTTGGCGTGAGGAACTCAAAAAGAGGCGCCGCAGGCTCCCTGA
TGAACGTGCTGAACTACCCCGGCATGAATCACCGCGTCGAAATTACCGAGGGAATCCTGGCAGATGAATG
TGCCGCTCTGCTGTGCGATTTCTATCGGATGCCTAGACAGGTGTTCAATGCTCAGAAGAAGGCCCAGAGC
TCCATCAACTCTGGCGGATCTAGCGGAGGATCCTCTGGCAGCGAGACACCAGGAACAAGCGAGTCAGCAA
CACCAGAGAGCAGTGGCGGCAGCAGCGGCGGCAGCGCAGCATTCAAGCCTAACCCAATCAATTACATCCT
GGGACTGGCAATCGGAATCGCATCCGTGGGATGGGCTATGGTGGAGATCGACGAGGAGGGGAATCCTATC
CGGCTGATCGATCTGGGCGTGAGAGTGTTTGAGAGGGCCGAGGTGCCAAAGACCGGCGATTCTCTGGCTA
TGGCCCGGAGACTGGCACGGAGCGTGAGGCGCCTGACACGGAGAAGGGCACACAGGCTGCTGAGGGCACG
CCGGCTGCTGAAGAGAGAGGGCGTGCTGCAGGCAGCAGACTTCGATGAGAATGGCCTGATCACGAGCTTG
CCAAACACCCCCTGGCAGCTGAGAGCAGCCGCCCTGGACAGGAAGCTGACACCACTGGAGTGGTCTGCCG
TGCTGCTGCACCTGATCAAGCACCGCGGCTACCTGAGCCAGCGGAAGAACGAGGGAGAGACAGCAGCCAA
GGAGCTGGGCGCCCTGCTGAAGGGAGTGGCCAACAATGCCCACGCCCTGCAGACCGGCGATTTCAGGACA
CCTGCCGAGCTGGCCCTGAATAAGTTTGAGAAGGAGTCCGGCCACATCAGAAACCAGAGGGGCGACTATA
GCCACACCTTCTCCCGCAAGGATCTGCAGGCCGAGCTGATCCTGCTGTTCGAGAAGCAGAAGGAGTTTGG
CAATCCACACGTGAGCGGAGGCCTGAAGGAGGGAATCGAGACCCTGCTGATGACACAGAGGCCTGCCCTG
TCCGGCGACGCAGTGCAGAAGATGCTGGGGCACTGCACCCTCGAGCCTACAGAGCCAAAGGCCGCCAAGA
ACACCTACACAGCCGAGCGGTTTATCTGGCTGACAAAGCTGAACAATCTGAGAATCCTGGAGCAGGGATC
CGAGAGGCCACTGACCGACACAGAGAGGTCCACCCTGATGGATGAGCCTTACCGGAAGTCTAAACTGACA
TATGCCCAGGCCAGAAAGCTGCTGGGCCTGGAGGACACCGCCTTCTTTAAGGGCCTGAGATACGGCAAGG
ATAATGCCGAGGCCTCCACACTGATGGAGATGAAGGCCTATCACGCCATCTCTCGCGCCCTGGAGAAGGA
GGGCCTGAAGGACAAGAAGTCCCCCCTGAACCTGAGCTCCGAGCTGCAGGATGAGATCGGCACCGCCTTC
TCTCTGTTTAAGACCGACGAGGATATCACAGGCCGCCTGAAGGACAGGGTGCAGCCTGAGATCCTGGAGG
CCCTGCTGAAGCACATCTCTTTCGATAAGTTTGTGCAGATCAGCCTGAAGGCCCTGAGAAGGATCGTGCC
ACTGATGGAGCAGGGCAAGCGGTACGACGAGGCCTGCGCCGAGATCTACGGCGTTCACTATGGCAAGAAG
AACACAGAGGAGAAGATCTATCTGCCCCCTATCCCTGCCGACGAGATCAGAAATCCTGTGGTGCTGAGGG
CCCTGTCCCAGGCAAGAAAAGTGATCAACGGAGTGGTGCGCCGGTACGGATCTCCAGCCCGGATCCACAT
CGAGACCGCCAGAGAAGTGGGCAAGAGCTTCAAGGACCGGAAGGAGATCGCGAAGAGACAGGAGGAGAAT
CGCAAGGATCGGGAGAAGGCCGCCGCCAAGTTTAGGGAGTACTTCCCTAACTTTGTGGGCGAGCCAAAGT
CTAAGGACATCCTGAAGCTGCGCCTGTACGAGCAGCAGCACGGCAAGTGTCTGTATAGCGGCAAAGAGAT
CAATCTGGTGCGGCTGAACGAGAAGGGCTATGTGGAGATCGATCACGCCCTGCCTTTCTCCAGAACCTGG
GACGATTCTTTTAACAATAAGGTGCTGGTGCTGGGCAGCGAGAACCAGAATAAGGGCAATCAGACACCAT
ACGAGTATTTCAATGGCAAGGACAACTCCAGGGAGTGGCAGGAGTTCAAGGCCCGCGTGGAGACCTCTAG
ATTTCCCAGTAGCAAGAAGCAGCGGATCCTGCTGCAGAAGTTCGACGAGGATGGCTTTAAGGAGTGCAAC
CTGAATGACACCAGATACGTGAACCGGTTCCTGTGCCAGTTTGTGGCCGATCACATCCTGCTGACCGGCA
AGGGCAAGAGAAGGGTGGTCGCCTCTAATGGCCAGATCACAAACCTGCTGAGGGGGTTTTGGAGACTGAG
GAAGGTGCGGGCAGAGAATGACAGACACCACGCACTGGATGCAGTGGTGGTGGCATGCAGCACCGTGGCA
ATGCAGCAGAAGATCACAAGATTCGTGAGGTATAAGGAGATGAACGCCTTTGACGGCAAGACCGTCGATA
AGGAGACAGGCAAGGTGCTGTACCAGAAGACCCACTTCCCCCAGCCTTGGGAGTTCTTTGCCCAGGAAGT
TATGATCCGGGTGTTCGGCAAGCCAGACGGCAAGCCTGAGTTTGAGGAGGCCGATACCCCAGAGAAGCTG
AGGACACTGCTGGCAGAGAAGCTGTCTAGCAGGCCAGAGGCAGTGCACGAGTACGTGACCCCGCTGTTCG
TGTCCAGGGCACCCAATCGGAAGATGTCTGGCGCCCACAAGGACACACTGAGAAGCGCCAAGAGGTTTGT
GAAGCACAACGAGAAGATCTCCGTGAAGAGAGTGTGGCTGACCGAGATCAAGCTGGCCGATCTGGAGAAC
ATGGTGAATTACAAGAACGGCAGGGAGATCGAGCTGTATGAGGCCCTGAAGGCAAGGCTGGAGGCCTACG
GAGGAAATGCCAAGCAGGCCTTCGACCCAAAGGATAACCCCTTTTATAAGAAGGGAGGACAGCTGGTGAA
GGCCGTGCGGGTGGAGAAGACCCAGAAAAGCGGCGTGCTGCTGAATAAGAAGAACGCCTACACAATCGCC
GACAATGGTGATATGGTGAGAGTGGACGTGTTCTGTAAGGTGGATAAGAAGGGCAAGAATCAGTACTTTA
TCGTGCCTATCTATGCCTGGCAGGTGGCCGAGAACATCCTGCCAGACATCGATTGCAAGGGCTACAGAAT
CGACGATAGCTATACATTCTGTTTTTCCCTGCACAAGTATGACCTGATCGCCTTCCAGAAGGATGAGAAG
TCCAAGGTGGAGTTTGCCTACTATATCAATTGCGACTCCTCTAGCGGCGGGTTCTACCTGGCCTGGCACG
ATAAGGGCAGCAGGGAGCAGCGGTTTCGCATCTCCACCCAGAATCTGGCGCTGATCCAGAAGTATCAGGT
GAACGAGCTGGGCAAGGAGATCAGGCCATGTCGGCTGAAGAAGCGCCCACCCGTGAGCGGCGGGAGCGGC
GGGAGCGGGGGGAGCACTAATCTGAGCGACATCATTGAGAAGGAGACTGGGAAACAGCTGGTCATTCAGG
AGTCCATCCTGATGCTGCCTGAGGAGGTGGAGGAAGTGATCGGCAACAAGCCAGAGTCTGACATCCTGGT
GCACACCGCCTACGACGAGTCCACAGATGAGAATGTGATGCTGCTGACCTCTGACGCCCCCGAGTATAAG
CCTTGGGCCCTGGTCATCCAGGATTCTAACGGCGAGAATAAGATCAAGATGCTGAGCGGAGGATCCGGAG
GATCTGGAGGCAGCACCAACCTGTCTGACATCATCGAGAAGGAGACAGGCAAGCAGCTGGTCATCCAGGA
GAGCATCCTGATGCTGCCCGAAGAAGTCGAAGAAGTGATCGGAAACAAGCCTGAGAGCGATATCCTGGTC
CATACCGCCTACGACGAGAGTACCGACGAAAATGTGATGCTGCTGACATCCGACGCCCCAGAGTATAAGC
CCTGGGCTCTGGTCATCCAGGATTCCAACGGAGAGAACAAAATCAAAATGCTGTCTGGCGGCTCAAAAAG
AACCGCCGACGGCAGCGAATTCGAGCCCAAGAAGAAGAGGAAAGTCTAACCGGTCATCATCACCATCACC
ATTGAGTTTAAACCCGCTGATCAGCCTCGACTGTGCCTTCTAGTTGCCAGCCATCTGTTGTTTGCCCCTC
CCCCGTGCCTTCCTTGACCCTGGAAGGTGCCACTCCCACTGTCCTTTCCTAATAAAATGAGGAAATTGCA
TCGCATTGTCTGAGTAGGTGTCATTCTATTCTGGGGGGTGGGGTGGGGCAGGACAGCAAGGGGGAGGATT
GGGAAGACAATAGCAGGCATGCTGGGGATGCGGTGGGCTCTATGGCTTCTGAGGCGGAAAGAACCAGCTG
GGGCTCGATACCGTCGACCTCTAGCTAGAGCTTGGCGTAATCATGGTCATAGCTGTTTCCTGTGTGAAAT
TGTTATCCGCTCACAATTCCACACAACATACGAGCCGGAAGCATAAAGTGTAAAGCCTAGGGTGCCTAAT
GAGTGAGCTAACTCACATTAATTGCGTTGCGCTCACTGCCCGCTTTCCAGTCGGGAAACCTGTCGTGCCA
GCTGCATTAATGAATCGGCCAACGCGCGGGGAGAGGCGGTTTGCGTATTGGGCGCACTTCCGCTTCCTCG
CTCACTGACTCGCTGCGCTCGGTCGTTCGGCTGCGGCGAGCGGTATCAGCTCACTCAAAGGCGGTAATAC
GGTTATCCACAGAATCAGGGGATAACGCAGGAAAGAACATGTGAGCAAAAGGCCAGCAAAAGGCCAGGAA
CCGTAAAAAGGCCGCGTTGCTGGCGTTTTTCCATAGGCTCCGCCCCCCTGACGAGCATCACAAAAATCGA
CGCTCAAGTCAGAGGTGGCGAAACCCGACAGGACTATAAAGATACCAGGCGTTTCCCCCTGGAAGCTCCC
TCGTGCGCTCTCCTGTTCCGACCCTGCCGCTTACCGGATACCTGTCCGCCTTTCTCCCTTCGGGAAGCGT
GGCGCTTTCTCATAGCTCACGCTGTAGGTATCTCAGTTCGGTGTAGGTCGTTCGCTCCAAGCTGGGCTGT
GTGCACGAACCCCCCGTTCAGCCCGACCGCTGCGCCTTATCCGGTAACTATCGTCTTGAGTCCAACCCGG
TAAGACACGACTTATCGCCACTGGCAGCAGCCACTGGTAACAGGATTAGCAGAGCGAGGTATGTAGGCGG
TGCTACAGAGTTCTTGAAGTGGTGGCCTAACTACGGCTACACTAGAAGAACAGTATTTGGTATCTGCGCT
CTGCTGAAGCCAGTTACCTTCGGAAAAAGAGTTGGTAGCTCTTGATCCGGCAAACAAACCACCGCTGGTA
GCGGTGGTTTTTTTGTTTGCAAGCAGCAGATTACGCGCAGAAAAAAAGGATCTCAAGAAGATCCTTTGAT
CTTTTCTACGGGGTCTGACACTCAGTGGAACGAAAACTCACGTTAAGGGATTTTGGTCATGAGATTATCA
AAAAGGATCTTCACCTAGATCCTTTTAAATTAAAAATGAAGTTTTAAATCAATCTAAAGTATATATGAGT
AAACTTGGTCTGACAGTTACCAATGCTTAATCAGTGAGGCACCTATCTCAGCGATCTGTCTATTTCGTTC
ATCCATAGTTGCCTGACTCCCCGTCGTGTAGATAACTACGATACGGGAGGGCTTACCATCTGGCCCCAGT
GCTGCAATGATACCGCGGGACCCACGCTCACCGGCTCCAGATTTATCAGCAATAAACCAGCCAGCCGGAA
GGGCCGAGCGCAGAAGTGGTCCTGCAACTTTATCCGCCTCCATCCAGTCTATTAATTGTTGCCGGGAAGC
TAGAGTAAGTAGTTCGCCAGTTAATAGTTTGCGCAACGTTGTTGCCATTGCTACAGGCATCGTGGTGTCA
CGCTCGTCGTTTGGTATGGCTTCATTCAGCTCCGGTTCCCAACGATCAAGGCGAGTTACATGATCCCCCA
TGTTGTGCAAAAAAGCGGTTAGCTCCTTCGGTCCTCCGATCGTTGTCAGAAGTAAGTTGGCCGCAGTGTT
ATCACTCATGGTTATGGCAGCACTGCATAATTCTCTTACTGTCATGCCATCCGTAAGATGCTTTTCTGTG
ACTGGTGAGTACTCAACCAAGTCATTCTGAGAATAGTGTATGCGGCGACCGAGTTGCTCTTGCCCGGCGT
CAATACGGGATAATACCGCGCCACATAGCAGAACTTTAAAAGTGCTCATCATTGGAAAACGTTCTTCGGG
GCGAAAACTCTCAAGGATCTTACCGCTGTTGAGATCCAGTTCGATGTAACCCACTCGTGCACCCAACTGA
TCTTCAGCATCTTTTACTTTCACCAGCGTTTCTGGGTGAGCAAAAACAGGAAGGCAAAATGCCGCAAAAA
AGGGAATAAGGGCGACACGGAAATGTTGAATACTCATACTCTTCCTTTTTCAATATTATTGAAGCATTTA
TCAGGGTTATTGTCTCATGAGCGGATACATATTTGAATGTATTTAGAAAAATAAACAAATAGGGGTTCCG
CGCACATTTCCCCGAAAAGTGCCACCTGACGTCGACGGATCGGGAGATCGATCTCCCGATCCCCTAGGGT
CGACTCTCAGTACAATCTGCTCTGATGCCGCATAGTTAAGCCAGTATCTGCTCCCTGCTTGTGTGTTGGA
GGTCGCTGAGTAGTGCGCGAGCAAAATTTAAGCTACAACAAGGCAAGGCTTGACCGACAATTGCATGAAG
AATCTGCTTAGGGTTAGGCGTTTTGCGCTGCTTCGCGATGTACGGGCCAGATATACGCGTTGACATTGAT
TATTGAC
